>Addgene plasmid #141747 | TFORF0876 | addgene full sequence | sequence record 404271 | Addgene NGS Result
TTAATGTAGTCTTATGCAATACTCTTGTAGTCTTGCAACATGGTAACGATGAGTTAGCAACATGCCTTAC
AAGGAGAGAAAAAGCACCGTGCATGCCGATTGGTGGAAGTAAGGTGGTACGATCGTGCCTTATTAGGAAG
GCAACAGACGGGTCTGACATGGATTGGACGAACCACTGAATTGCCGCATTGCAGAGATATTGTATTTAAG
TGCCTAGCTCGATACATAAACGGGTCTCTCTGGTTAGACCAGATCTGAGCCTGGGAGCTCTCTGGCTAAC
TAGGGAACCCACTGCTTAAGCCTCAATAAAGCTTGCCTTGAGTGCTTCAAGTAGTGTGTGCCCGTCTGTT
GTGTGACTCTGGTAACTAGAGATCCCTCAGACCCTTTTAGTCAGTGTGGAAAATCTCTAGCAGTGGCGCC
CGAACAGGGACTTGAAAGCGAAAGGGAAACCAGAGGAGCTCTCTCGACGCAGGACTCGGCTTGCTGAAGC
GCGCACGGCAAGAGGCGAGGGGCGGCGACTGGTGAGTACGCCAAAAATTTTGACTAGCGGAGGCTAGAAG
GAGAGAGATGGGTGCGAGAGCGTCAGTATTAAGCGGGGGAGAATTAGATCGCGATGGGAAAAAATTCGGT
TAAGGCCAGGGGGAAAGAAAAAATATAAATTAAAACATATAGTATGGGCAAGCAGGGAGCTAGAACGATT
CGCAGTTAATCCTGGCCTGTTAGAAACATCAGAAGGCTGTAGACAAATACTGGGACAGCTACAACCATCC
CTTCAGACAGGATCAGAAGAACTTAGATCATTATATAATACAGTAGCAACCCTCTATTGTGTGCATCAAA
GGATAGAGATAAAAGACACCAAGGAAGCTTTAGACAAGATAGAGGAAGAGCAAAACAAAAGTAAGACCAC
CGCACAGCAAGCGGCCGCTGATCTTCAGACCTGGAGGAGGAGATATGAGGGACAATTGGAGAAGTGAATT
ATATAAATATAAAGTAGTAAAAATTGAACCATTAGGAGTAGCACCCACCAAGGCAAAGAGAAGAGTGGTG
CAGAGAGAAAAAAGAGCAGTGGGAATAGGAGCTTTGTTCCTTGGGTTCTTGGGAGCAGCAGGAAGCACTA
TGGGCGCAGCGTCAATGACGCTGACGGTACAGGCCAGACAATTATTGTCTGGTATAGTGCAGCAGCAGAA
CAATTTGCTGAGGGCTATTGAGGCGCAACAGCATCTGTTGCAACTCACAGTCTGGGGCATCAAGCAGCTC
CAGGCAAGAATCCTGGCTGTGGAAAGATACCTAAAGGATCAACAGCTCCTGGGGATTTGGGGTTGCTCTG
GAAAACTCATTTGCACCACTGCTGTGCCTTGGAATGCTAGTTGGAGTAATAAATCTCTGGAACAGATTTG
GAATCACACGACCTGGATGGAGTGGGACAGAGAAATTAACAATTACACAAGCTTAATACACTCCTTAATT
GAAGAATCGCAAAACCAGCAAGAAAAGAATGAACAAGAATTATTGGAATTAGATAAATGGGCAAGTTTGT
GGAATTGGTTTAACATAACAAATTGGCTGTGGTATATAAAATTATTCATAATGATAGTAGGAGGCTTGGT
AGGTTTAAGAATAGTTTTTGCTGTACTTTCTATAGTGAATAGAGTTAGGCAGGGATATTCACCATTATCG
TTTCAGACCCACCTCCCAACCCCGAGGGGACCCATGCATTGCATCTCAATTAGTCAGCAACCAGGTGTGG
AAAGTCCCCAGGCTCCCCAGCAGGCAGAAGTATGCAAAGCATGCGTCTCAATTAGTCAGCAACCATAGTC
CCGCCCCTAACTCCGCCCATCCCGCCCCTAACTCCGCCCAGTTCCGCCCATTCTCCGCCCCATGGCTGAC
TAATTTTTTTTATTTATGCAGAGGCCGAGGCCGCCTCGGCCTCTGAGCTATTCCAGAAGTAGTGAGGAGG
CTTTTTTGGAGGCCTAGGCTTTTGCAAAAAGCTTTCTAGAGGTACCACCGGAGCTTACCATGACCGAGTA
CAAGCCCACGGTGCGCCTCGCCACCCGCGACGACGTCCCCAGGGCCGTACGCACCCTCGCCGCCGCGTTC
GCCGACTACCCCGCCACGCGCCACACCGTCGATCCGGACCGCCACATCGAGCGGGTCACCGAGCTGCAAG
AACTCTTCCTCACGCGCGTCGGGCTCGACATCGGCAAGGTGTGGGTCGCGGACGACGGCGCCGCCGTGGC
GGTCTGGACCACGCCGGAGAGCGTCGAAGCGGGGGCGGTGTTCGCCGAGATCGGCCCGCGCATGGCCGAG
TTGAGCGGTTCCCGGCTGGCCGCGCAGCAACAGATGGAAGGCCTCCTGGCGCCGCACCGGCCCAAGGAGC
CCGCGTGGTTCCTGGCCACCGTCGGCGTCTCGCCCGACCACCAGGGCAAGGGTCTGGGCAGCGCCGTCGT
GCTCCCCGGAGTGGAGGCGGCCGAGCGCGCCGGGGTGCCCGCCTTCCTGGAGACCTCCGCGCCCCGCAAC
CTCCCCTTCTACGAGCGGCTCGGCTTCACCGTCACCGCCGACGTCGAGGTGCCCGAAGGACCGCGCACCT
GGTGCATGACCCGCAAGCCCGGTGCCAGTTAACGAATTCTAGATCTTGAGACAAATGGCAGTATTCATCC
ACAATTTTAAAAGAAAAGGGGGGATTGGGGGGTACAGTGCAGGGGAAAGAATAGTAGACATAATAGCAAC
AGACATACAAACTAAAGAATTACAAAAACAAATTACAAAAATTCAAAATTTTCGGGTTTATTACAGGGAC
AGCAGAGATCCACTTTGGCGCCGGCTCGAGGCCTGCAGGTGCAAAGATGGATAAAGTTTTAAACAGAGAG
GAATCTTTGCAGCTAATGGACCTTCTAGGTCTTGAAAGGAGTGGGAATTGGCTCCGGTGCCCGTCAGTGG
GCAGAGCGCACATCGCCCACAGTCCCCGAGAAGTTGGGGGGAGGGGTCGGCAATTGAACCGGTGCCTAGA
GAAGGTGGCGCGGGGTAAACTGGGAAAGTGATGTCGTGTACTGGCTCCGCCTTTTTCCCGAGGGTGGGGG
AGAACCGTATATAAGTGCAGTAGTCGCCGTGAACGTTCTTTTTCGCAACGGGTTTGCCGCCAGAACACAG
GTAAGTGCCGTGTGTGGTTCCCGCGGGCCTGGCCTCTTTACGGGTTATGGCCCTTGCGTGCCTTGAATTA
CTTCCACCTGGCTGCAGTACGTGATTCTTGATCCCGAGCTTCGGGTTGGAAGTGGGTGGGAGAGTTCGAG
GCCTTGCGCTTAAGGAGCCCCTTCGCCTCGTGCTTGAGTTGAGGCCTGGCCTGGGCGCTGGGGCCGCCGC
GTGCGAATCTGGTGGCACCTTCGCGCCTGTCTCGCTGCTTTCGATAAGTCTCTAGCCATTTAAAATTTTT
GATGACCTGCTGCGACGCTTTTTTTCTGGCAAGATAGTCTTGTAAATGCGGGCCAAGATCTGCACACTGG
TATTTCGGTTTTTGGGGCCGCGGGCGGCGACGGGGCCCGTGCGTCCCAGCGCACATGTTCGGCGAGGCGG
GGCCTGCGAGCGCGGCCACCGAGAATCGGACGGGGGTAGTCTCAAGCTGGCCGGCCTGCTCTGGTGCCTG
GCCTCGCGCCGCCGTGTATCGCCCCGCCCTGGGCGGCAAGGCTGGCCCGGTCGGCACCAGTTGCGTGAGC
GGAAAGATGGCCGCTTCCCGGCCCTGCTGCAGGGAGCTCAAAATGGAGGACGCGGCGCTCGGGAGAGCGG
GCGGGTGAGTCACCCACACAAAGGAAAAGGGCCTTTCCGTCCTCAGCCGTCGCTTCATGTGACTCCACGG
AGTACCGGGCGCCGTCCAGGCACCTCGATTAGTTCTCGAGCTTTTGGAGTACGTCGTCTTTAGGTTGGGG
GGAGGGGTTTTATGCGATGGAGTTTCCCCACACTGAGTGGGTGGAGACTGAAGTTAGGCCAGCTTGGCAC
TTGATGTAATTCTCCTTGGAATTTGCCCTTTTTGAGTTTGGATCTTGGTTCATTCTCAAGCCTCAGACAG
TGGTTCAAAGTTTTTTTCTTCCATTTCAGGTGTCGTGAGGCTAGCACCGCCACCATGCGCGGCTCTGTGG
AGTGCACCTGGGGTTGGGGGCACTGTGCCCCCAGCCCCCTGCTCCTTTGGACTCTACTTCTGTTTGCAGC
CCCATTTGGCCTGCTGGGGGAGAAGACCCGCCAGGTGTCTCTGGAGGTCATCCCTAACTGGCTGGGCCCC
CTGCAGAACCTGCTTCATATACGGGCAGTGGGCACCAATTCCACACTGCACTATGTGTGGAGCAGCCTGG
GGCCTCTGGCAGTGGTAATGGTGGCCACCAACACCCCCCACAGCACCCTGAGCGTCAACTGGAGCCTCCT
GCTATCCCCTGAGCCCGATGGGGGCCTGATGGTGCTCCCTAAGGACAGCATTCAGTTTTCTTCTGCCCTT
GTTTTTACCAGGCTGCTTGAGTTTGACAGCACCAACGTGTCCGATACGGCAGCAAAGCCTTTGGGAAGAC
CATATCCTCCATACTCCTTGGCCGATTTCTCTTGGAACAACATCACTGATTCATTGGATCCTGCCACCCT
GAGTGCCACATTTCAAGGCCACCCCATGAACGACCCTACCAGGACTTTTGCCAATGGCAGCCTGGCCTTC
AGGGTCCAGGCCTTTTCCAGGTCCAGCCGACCAGCCCAACCCCCTCGCCTCCTGCACACAGCAGACACCT
GTCAGCTAGAGGTGGCCCTGATTGGAGCCTCTCCCCGGGGAAACCGTTCCCTGTTTGGGCTGGAGGTAGC
CACATTGGGCCAGGGCCCTGACTGCCCCTCAATGCAGGAGCAGCACTCCATCGACGATGAATATGCACCG
GCCGTCTTCCAGGTCGATGCTCCTGGGTGTGGGCTTCCCTCCAGTGGACGGCTTGTCCCCACTAGTCCTG
GGCATCATGGCAGTGGCCCTGGGTGCCCCAGGGCTCATGCTGCTAGGGGGCGGCTTGGTTCTGCTGCTGC
ACCACAAGAAGTACTCAGAGTACCAGTCCATAAATTAAGGCCCGCTCTCTGGAGGGAAGGACATTACTAG
TAATGAACTAGTCCGTAACTTGAAAGTATTTCGATTTCTTGGCTTTATATATCTTGTGGAAAGGACGAAT
AGAATCTAGTGTTATACCTCACACGCGTTAAGTCGACAATCAACCTCTGGATTACAAAATTTGTGAAAGA
TTGACTGGTATTCTTAACTATGTTGCTCCTTTTACGCTATGTGGATACGCTGCTTTAATGCCTTTGTATC
ATGCTATTGCTTCCCGTATGGCTTTCATTTTCTCCTCCTTGTATAAATCCTGGTTGCTGTCTCTTTATGA
GGAGTTGTGGCCCGTTGTCAGGCAACGTGGCGTGGTGTGCACTGTGTTTGCTGACGCAACCCCCACTGGT
TGGGGCATTGCCACCACCTGTCAGCTCCTTTCCGGGACTTTCGCTTTCCCCCTCCCTATTGCCACGGCGG
AACTCATCGCCGCCTGCCTTGCCCGCTGCTGGACAGGGGCTCGGCTGTTGGGCACTGACAATTCCGTGGT
GTTGTCGGGGAAATCATCGTCCTTTCCTTGGCTGCTCGCCTGTGTTGCCACCTGGATTCTGCGCGGGACG
TCCTTCTGCTACGTCCCTTCGGCCCTCAATCCAGCGGACCTTCCTTCCCGCGGCCTGCTGCCGGCTCTGC
GGCCTCTTCCGCGTCTTCGCCTTCGCCCTCAGACGAGTCGGATCTCCCTTTGGGCCGCCTCCCCGCGTCG
ACTTTAAGACCAATGACTTACAAGGCAGCTGTAGATCTTAGCCACTTTTTAAAAGAAAAGGGGGGACTGG
AAGGGCTAATTCACTCCCAACGAAGACAAGATCTGCTTTTTGCTTGTACTGGGTCTCTCTGGTTAGACCA
GATCTGAGCCTGGGAGCTCTCTGGCTAACTAGGGAACCCACTGCTTAAGCCTCAATAAAGCTTGCCTTGA
GTGCTTCAAGTAGTGTGTGCCCGTCTGTTGTGTGACTCTGGTAACTAGAGATCCCTCAGACCCTTTTAGT
CAGTGTGGAAAATCTCTAGCAGTACGTATAGTAGTTCATGTCATCTTATTATTCAGTATTTATAACTTGC
AAAGAAATGAATATCAGAGAGTGAGAGGAACTTGTTTATTGCAGCTTATAATGGTTACAAATAAAGCAAT
AGCATCACAAATTTCACAAATAAAGCATTTTTTTCACTGCATTCTAGTTGTGGTTTGTCCAAACTCATCA
ATGTATCTTATCATGTCTGGCTCTAGCTATCCCGCCCCTAACTCCGCCCATCCCGCCCCTAACTCCGCCC
AGTTCCGCCCATTCTCCGCCCCATGGCTGACTAATTTTTTTTATTTATGCAGAGGCCGAGGCCGCCTCGG
CCTCTGAGCTATTCCAGAAGTAGTGAGGAGGCTTTTTTGGAGGCCTAGGGACGTACCCAATTCGCCCTAT
AGTGAGTCGTATTACGCGCGCTCACTGGCCGTCGTTTTACAACGTCGTGACTGGGAAAACCCTGGCGTTA
CCCAACTTAATCGCCTTGCAGCACATCCCCCTTTCGCCAGCTGGCGTAATAGCGAAGAGGCCCGCACCGA
TCGCCCTTCCCAACAGTTGCGCAGCCTGAATGGCGAATGGG
[124 nt withheld, positions 6692-6815]
C
[91 nt withheld, positions 6817-6907]
A
[49 nt withheld, positions 6909-6957]
CCTTTGACGTTGGAGTCCACGTTCTTT
[37 nt withheld, positions 6985-7021]
ACCCTATCTCGGTCTATTCTTTTGATTTATAAGGGATTTTGCCGATTTCGGCCTATTGGTTAAAAAATGA
GCTGATTTAACAAAAATTTAACGCGAATTTTAACAAAATATTAACGCTTACAATTTAGGTGGCACTTTTC
GGGGAAATGTGCGCGGAACCCCTATTTGTTTATTTTTCTAAATACATTCAAATATGTATCCGCTCATGAG
ACAATAACCCTGATAAATGCTTCAATAATATTGAAAAAGGAAGAGTATGAGTATTCAACATTTCCGTGTC
GCCCTTATTCCCTTTTTTGCGGCATTTTGCCTTCCTGTTTTTGCTCACCCAGAAACGCTGGTGAAAGTAA
AAGATGCTGAAGATCAGTTGGGTGCACGAGTGGGTTACATCGAACTGGATCTCAACAGCGGTAAGATCCT
TGAGAGTTTTCGCCCCGAAGAACGTTTTCCAATGATGAGCACTTTTAAAGTTCTGCTATGTGGCGCGGTA
TTATCCCGTATTGACGCCGGGCAAGAGCAACTCGGTCGCCGCATACACTATTCTCAGAATGACTTGGTTG
AGTACTCACCAGTCACAGAAAAGCATCTTACGGATGGCATGACAGTAAGAGAATTATGCAGTGCTGCCAT
AACCATGAGTGATAACACTGCGGCCAACTTACTTCTGACAACGATCGGAGGACCGAAGGAGCTAACCGCT
TTTTTGCACAACATGGGGGATCATGTAACTCGCCTTGATCGTTGGGAACCGGAGCTGAATGAAGCCATAC
CAAACGACGAGCGTGACACCACGATGCCTGTAGCAATGGCAACAACGTTGCGCAAACTATTAACTGGCGA
ACTACTTACTCTAGCTTCCCGGCAACAATTAATAGACTGGATGGAGGCGGATAAAGTTGCAGGACCACTT
CTGCGCTCGGCCCTTCCGGCTGGCTGGTTTATTGCTGATAAATCTGGAGCCGGTGAGCGTGGGTCTCGCG
GTATCATTGCAGCACTGGGGCCAGATGGTAAGCCCTCCCGTATCGTAGTTATCTACACGACGGGGAGTCA
GGCAACTATGGATGAACGAAATAGACAGATCGCTGAGATAGGTGCCTCACTGATTAAGCATTGGTAACTG
TCAGACCAAGTTTACTCATATATACTTTAGATTGATTTAAAACTTCATTTTTAATTTAAAAGGATCTAGG
TGAAGATCCTTTTTGATAATCTCATGACCAAAATCCCTTAACGTGAGTTTTCGTTCCACTGAGCGTCAGA
CCCCGTAGAAAAGATCAAAGGATCTTCTTGAGATCCTTTTTTTCTGCGCGTAATCTGCTGCTTGCAAACA
AAAAAACCACCGCTACCAGCGGTGGTTTGTTTGCCGGATCAAGAGCTACCAACTCTTTTTCCGAAGGTAA
CTGGCTTCAGCAGAGCGCAGATACCAAATACTGTTCTTCTAGTGTAGCCGTAGTTAGGCCACCACTTCAA
GAACTCTGTAGCACCGCCTACATACCTCGCTCTGCTAATCCTGTTACCAGTGGCTGCTGCCAGTGGCGAT
AAGTCGTGTCTTACCGGGTTGGACTCAAGACGATAGTTACCGGATAAGGCGCAGCGGTCGGGCTGAACGG
GGGGTTCGTGCACACAGCCCAGCTTGGAGCGAACGACCTACACCGAACTGAGATACCTACAGCGTGAGCT
ATGAGAAAGCGCCACGCTTCCCGAAGGGAGAAAGGCGGACAGGTATCCGGTAAGCGGCAGGGTCGGAACA
GGAGAGCGCACGAGGGAGCTTCCAGGGGGAAACGCCTGGTATCTTTATAGTCCTGTCGGGTTTCGCCACC
TCTGACTTGAGCGTCGATTTTTGTGATGCTCGTCAGGGGGGCGGAGCCTATGGAAAAACGCCAGCAACGC
GGCCTTTTTACGGTTCCTGGCCTTTTGCTGGCCTTTTGCTCACATGTTCTTTCCTGCGTTATCCCCTGAT
TCTGTGGATAACCGTATTACCGCCTTTGAGTGAGCTGATACCGCTCGCCGCAGCCGAACGACCGAGCGCA
GCGAGTCAGTGAGCGAGGAAGCGGAAGAGCGCCCAATACGCAAACCGCCTCTCCCCGCGCGTTGGCCGAT
TCATTAATGCAGCTGGCACGACAGGTTTCCCGACTGGAAAGCGGGCAGTGAGCGCAACGCAATTAATGTG
AGTTAGCTCACTCATTAGGCACCCCAGGCTTTACACTTTATGCTTCCGGCTCGTATGTTGTGTGGAATTG
TGAGCGGATAACAATTTCACACAGGAAACAGCTATGACCATGATTACGCCAAGCGCGCAATTAACCCTCA
CTAAAGGGAACAAAAGCTGGAGCTGCAAGC
Features (pLannotate 1.2.2; 32 found; start..end, strand, type, name):
      5..231     +  promoter       RSV promoter: Rous sarcoma virus enhancer/promoter
    232..412     +  LTR            5' LTR (truncated): truncated 5' long terminal repeat (LTR) from HIV-1
    459..584     +  misc_feature   HIV-1 Ψ: packaging signal of human immunodeficiency virus type 1
    568..931     +  CDS            HIV-1 gag (fragment): gag protein from human immunodeficiency virus 1; gag
   1077..1310    +  misc_feature   RRE: The Rev response element (RRE) of HIV-1 allows for Rev-dependent mRNA export from the nucleus to the cytoplasm.
   1687..1713    +  CDS            Rev (fragment): human immunodeficiency virus 1 (HIV-1) Rev protein; rev; enhances nuclear export of unspliced and incompletely spliced viral mRNAs
   1720..1743    +  promoter       SV40 promoter (fragment): SV40 early promoter
   1744..1815    +  promoter       SV40 promoter (fragment): SV40 enhancer and early promoter
   1839..1974    +  rep_origin     SV40 ori: SV40 origin of replication
   2020..2616    +  CDS            PuroR (fragment): puromycin N-acetyltransferase; pac from Streptomyces; confers resistance to puromycin
   2665..2782    +  misc_feature   cPPT/CTS: central polypurine tract and central termination sequence of HIV-1
   2847..2913    +  CDS            small t antigen (fragment): SV40 (simian virus 40) small t antigen
   2920..4098    +  promoter       EF-1α promoter: strong constitutive promoter for human elongation factor EF-1α
   4115..4918    +  CDS            GLMP (fragment): GLMP_HUMAN - Also known as C1orf85 From Homo sapiens (Human).
   4908..5075    +  CDS            GLMP (fragment): GLMP_HUMAN - Also known as C1orf85 From Homo sapiens (Human).
   5123..5176    +  promoter       U6 promoter (fragment): RNA polymerase III promoter for human U6 snRNA
   5218..5806    +  misc_feature   WPRE: woodchuck hepatitis virus posttranscriptional regulatory element
   5857..5876    +  misc_feature   cPPT/CTS (fragment): central polypurine tract and central termination sequence of HIV-1
   5878..6111    +  LTR            3' LTR (ΔU3): self-inactivating 3' long terminal repeat (LTR) from HIV-1
   6189..6310    +  polyA_signal   SV40 poly(A) signal: SV40 polyadenylation signal
   6350..6485    +  rep_origin     SV40 ori: SV40 origin of replication
   6506..6524    -  promoter       T7 promoter: promoter for bacteriophage T7 RNA polymerase
   6532..6687    +  CDS            lacZα (fragment): LacZα fragment of β-galactosidase; lacZ fragment
   6692..7120    +  rep_origin     f1 ori (sequence partly withheld): f1 bacteriophage origin of replication; arrow indicates direction of (+) strand synthesis
   7173..7277    +  promoter       AmpR promoter: bla
   7278..8138    +  CDS            AmpR: β-lactamase; bla; confers resistance to ampicillin, carbenicillin, and related antibiotics
   8309..8897    +  rep_origin     ori: high-copy-number ColE1/pMB1/pBR322/pUC origin of replication
   9080..9172    +  CDS            lacI (fragment): lac repressor; lacI; The lac repressor binds to the lac operator to inhibit transcription in E. coli. This inhibition can be relieved by adding lactose or isopropyl-β-D-thiogalactopyranoside (IPTG).
   9185..9206    +  protein_bind   CAP binding site: CAP binding activates transcription in the presence of cAMP. E. coli catabolite activator protein
   9221..9251    +  promoter       lac promoter: promoter for the E. coli lac operon
   9259..9275    +  protein_bind   lac operator: The lac repressor binds to the lac operator to inhibit transcription in E. coli. This inhibition can be relieved by adding lactose or isopropyl-β-D-thiogalactopyranoside (IPTG). lac repressor encoded by lacI
   9320..9338    +  promoter       T3 promoter: promoter for bacteriophage T3 RNA polymerase
