[The description below was written by a language model from this plasmid's Addgene catalogue record and pLannotate feature annotations shown in this document.]
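Description:
TFORF0876 is a lentiviral mammalian expression plasmid built on the pLX_TRC317 backbone and belongs to a barcoded collection of transcription factor open reading frames. It carries the human GLMP ORF (also known as C1orf85 or NCU-G1), a synthesized insert of about 1.1 kb corresponding to a specific annotated transcript isoform. The sequenced plasmid is 9,361 nt. In bacteria it is maintained through a high-copy ColE1/pUC-type origin and selected with ampicillin via the β-lactamase gene. An f1 origin and remnants of a lac/lacZα cloning region flanked by T3 and T7 promoters are also present in the backbone. The depositor notes that the plasmid may recombine, as is common for LTR-containing vectors.

The viral cassette has a third-generation layout. An RSV promoter drives a truncated HIV-1 5' LTR, followed by the Ψ packaging signal with a gag fragment, the Rev response element, and a cPPT/CTS. It ends in a self-inactivating ΔU3 3' LTR, with an SV40 polyadenylation signal downstream. Within the transferred region, an SV40 early promoter/origin drives puromycin N-acetyltransferase for selection of transduced cells, and the strong constitutive EF-1α promoter drives GLMP. The annotation detects the GLMP ORF as two adjoining fragments, which probably reflects isoform differences from the reference protein. A WPRE downstream of the ORF enhances transcript expression. The unique 24-bp barcode is not annotated in the feature table, so its position is not given. The barcode allows the ORF to be identified in pooled overexpression screens, such as those probing directed differentiation of cells.
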