Addgene plasmid #141747: TFORF0876
Purpose: Lentiviral vector for overexpressing transcription factor ORFs with unique 24-bp barcodes. Barcodes facilitate identification of transcription factors in pooled screens.
Depositing lab: Feng Zhang. Depositing organization: Broad Institute. Publication: A transcription factor atlas of directed differentiation. Joung J, Ma S, Tay T, Geiger-Schuller KR, Kirchgatterer PC, Verdine VK, Guo B, Arias-Garcia MA, Allen WE, Singh A, Kuksenko O, Abudayyeh OO, Gootenberg JS, Fu Z, Macrae RK, Buenrostro JD, Regev A, Zhang F. Cell. 2023 Jan 5;186(1):209-229.e26. doi: 10.1016/j.cell.2022.11.026. PubMed 36608654.
Backbone
  Vector backbone: pLX_TRC317
  Backbone manufacturer: Broad Institute Genetic Perturbation Platform
  Backbone size w/o insert (bp): 8264
  Vector type: Mammalian Expression, Lentiviral
  Selectable markers: Puromycin
Growth in bacteria
  Bacterial resistance: Ampicillin, 100 μg/mL
  Growth temperature: 37°C
  Growth strain: NEB Stable
  Copy number: High Copy
Gene/Insert
  Gene/Insert name: GLMP
  Species: H. sapiens (human)
  Insert size (bp): 1097
  Entrez Gene: GLMP (a.k.a. C1orf85, NCU-G1, lnc-UCID)
  Promoter: EF1a
  Cloning method: Unknown
  Sequencing primers: 5′ GGGTGGAGACTGAAGTTAGGCCAG; 3′ CACATAGCGTAAAAGGAGCAACATAG
Terms and licenses: Academic/Nonprofit Terms; Industry Terms: Not Available to Industry
Depositor comments: NM_001256608,ENST00000612353 . The transcription factor ORF portion of this plasmid was synthesized by Genewiz. Please test multiple small colonies in case of plasmid recombination. To make this collection available in a timely manner, a portion of this collection was not fully sequenced by Addgene. If an Addgene verified full plasmid sequence is not available, please contact us prior to placing an order to request the full sequence.
How to cite: TFORF0876 was a gift from Feng Zhang (Addgene plasmid # 141747 ; http://n2t.net/addgene:141747 ; RRID:Addgene_141747)
