>Addgene plasmid #141747 | TFORF0876 | depositor partial sequence | sequence record 277378 | Insert
ACCGCCACCATGCGCGGCTCTGTGGAGTGCACCTGGGGTTGGGGGCACTGTGCCCCCAGCCCCCTGCTCC
TTTGGACTCTACTTCTGTTTGCAGCCCCATTTGGCCTGCTGGGGGAGAAGACCCGCCAGGTGTCTCTGGA
GGTCATCCCTAACTGGCTGGGCCCCCTGCAGAACCTGCTTCATATACGGGCAGTGGGCACCAATTCCACA
CTGCACTATGTGTGGAGCAGCCTGGGGCCTCTGGCAGTGGTAATGGTGGCCACCAACACCCCCCACAGCA
CCCTGAGCGTCAACTGGAGCCTCCTGCTATCCCCTGAGCCCGATGGGGGCCTGATGGTGCTCCCTAAGGA
CAGCATTCAGTTTTCTTCTGCCCTTGTTTTTACCAGGCTGCTTGAGTTTGACAGCACCAACGTGTCCGAT
ACGGCAGCAAAGCCTTTGGGAAGACCATATCCTCCATACTCCTTGGCCGATTTCTCTTGGAACAACATCA
CTGATTCATTGGATCCTGCCACCCTGAGTGCCACATTTCAAGGCCACCCCATGAACGACCCTACCAGGAC
TTTTGCCAATGGCAGCCTGGCCTTCAGGGTCCAGGCCTTTTCCAGGTCCAGCCGACCAGCCCAACCCCCT
CGCCTCCTGCACACAGCAGACACCTGTCAGCTAGAGGTGGCCCTGATTGGAGCCTCTCCCCGGGGAAACC
GTTCCCTGTTTGGGCTGGAGGTAGCCACATTGGGCCAGGGCCCTGACTGCCCCTCAATGCAGGAGCAGCA
CTCCATCGACGATGAATATGCACCGGCCGTCTTCCAGGTCGATGCTCCTGGGTGTGGGCTTCCCTCCAGT
GGACGGCTTGTCCCCACTAGTCCTGGGCATCATGGCAGTGGCCCTGGGTGCCCCAGGGCTCATGCTGCTA
GGGGGCGGCTTGGTTCTGCTGCTGCACCACAAGAAGTACTCAGAGTACCAGTCCATAAATTAAGGCCCGC
TCTCTGGAGGGAAGGACATTACTAGTAATGAACTAGTCCGTAACTTGAAAGTATTTCGATTTCTTGGCTT
TATATATCTTGTGGAAAGGACGAATAGAATCTAGTGTTATACCTCAC
