>Addgene plasmid #141747 | TFORF0876 | depositor partial sequence | sequence record 277379 | Barcode
ATAGAATCTAGTGTTATACCTCAC
